Addgene plasmid #148756: pcDNA3.1-MS2-HA-HsNot4_275-575-FFTLtoDAEE_AG
Purpose: Mammalian Expression of HsNot4_275-575-FFTLtoDAEE
Depositing lab: Elisa Izaurralde. Depositing organization: Max Planck Institute for Developmental Biology. Publication: A conserved CAF40-binding motif in metazoan NOT4 mediates association with the CCR4-NOT complex. Keskeny C, Raisch T, Sgromo A, Igreja C, Bhandari D, Weichenrieder O, Izaurralde E. Genes Dev. 2019 Feb 1;33(3-4):236-252. doi: 10.1101/gad.320952.118. Epub 2019 Jan 28. PubMed 30692204.
Backbone
  Vector backbone: Unknown
  Vector type: Mammalian Expression
Growth in bacteria
  Bacterial resistance: Ampicillin, 100 μg/mL
  Growth temperature: 37°C
  Growth strain: DH5alpha
  Copy number: High Copy
Gene/Insert
  Gene/Insert name: HsNot4_275-575-FFTLtoDAEE
  Species: H. sapiens (human)
  Entrez Gene: CNOT4 (a.k.a. CLONE243, NOT4, NOT4H)
  Cloning method: Unknown
Terms and licenses: Academic/Nonprofit Terms; Industry Terms: Not Available to Industry
Depositor comments: sequence given by variant 4 NCBI: NM_001190848.1 or Uniprot.: isoform 1 O95628-1 Plasmids from this collection were made available to the research community and donated after the lab closed. Please note that the sequence provided by the depositing laboratory may be theoretical/predicted or based on Sanger sequencing results. There may be discrepancies between sequencing results obtained by Addgene and the depositor sequence. If an Addgene verified sequence is not available, please contact before placing your order to request that our lab fully sequence the plasmid.
How to cite: pcDNA3.1-MS2-HA-HsNot4_275-575-FFTLtoDAEE_AG was a gift from Elisa Izaurralde (Addgene plasmid # 148756 ; http://n2t.net/addgene:148756 ; RRID:Addgene_148756)
