[The description below was written by a language model from this plasmid's Addgene catalogue record and pLannotate feature annotations shown in this document.]
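Description:
pcDNA3.1-MS2-HA-HsNot4_275-575-FFTLtoDAEE_AG is a mammalian expression plasmid of about 6.8 kb. The catalogue lists the backbone as unknown, but the name and the annotated features are consistent with a pcDNA3.1-type vector. It is maintained in E. coli through a high-copy ColE1/pUC origin and selected with ampicillin via the β-lactamase gene. An f1 origin is also present. For mammalian cells, an SV40 early promoter drives a neomycin phosphotransferase (neo) cassette ending in an SV40 polyadenylation signal, which would allow G418 selection. Short annotated fragments, such as a truncated HIV-1 LTR, a ble fragment and a lacI fragment, are most likely similarity hits within backbone sequence rather than functional elements.

The expression cassette uses the CMV immediate early enhancer and promoter and a bovine growth hormone polyadenylation signal, with flanking T7 and SP6 promoters. The open reading frame begins with the bacteriophage MS2 coat protein, followed by an HA epitope tag and a fragment of human CNOT4 (NOT4) covering residues 275–575, numbered according to isoform 1. As the name indicates, this fragment carries an FFTL-to-DAEE substitution. The record does not explain the mutation, but the associated publication concerns a conserved CAF40-binding motif in NOT4 that mediates association with the CCR4-NOT complex, so the substitution plausibly targets that motif.

The MS2 coat protein binds a specific RNA stem-loop, so fusions of this kind are typically used to tether a protein to a reporter mRNA carrying MS2 binding sites, while the HA tag allows detection or immunoprecipitation. The depositor notes that the supplied sequence may be theoretical or predicted.
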