Features (pLannotate 1.2.2; 23 found; start..end, strand, type, name):
     28..80      -  misc_feature   bom (fragment): basis of mobility region from pBR322
    235..614     +  enhancer       CMV enhancer: human cytomegalovirus immediate early enhancer
    615..818     +  promoter       CMV promoter: human cytomegalovirus (CMV) immediate early promoter
    814..847     +  LTR            5' LTR (truncated) (fragment): truncated 5' long terminal repeat (LTR) from HIV-1
    863..881     +  promoter       T7 promoter: promoter for bacteriophage T7 RNA polymerase
    904..1290    +  CDS            MS2: bacteriophage MS2 coat protein binds to a specific stem-loop structure in the viral RNA (Peabody, 1993)
   1333..1359    +  CDS            3xHA (fragment): three tandem HA epitope tags
   1399..2301    +  CDS            CNOT4 (fragment): CNOT4_HUMAN - Also known as NOT4. Experimental evidence at protein level: Swiss-Prot protein existence level 1. Has E3 ubiquitin ligase activity, promoting ubiquitination and degradation of target proteins (PubMed:11823428, PubMed:22159038, PubMed:26575292). Involved in activation of the JAK/STAT pathway (PubMed:11823428, PubMed:22159038). Catalyzes ubiquitination of methylated RBM15 (PubMed:26575292). Plays a role in quality control of translation of mitochondrial outer membrane-localized mRNA (PubMed:29861391). As part of the PINK1-regulated signaling, upon mitochondria damage, ubiquitinates
   2327..2345    -  promoter       SP6 promoter: promoter for bacteriophage SP6 RNA polymerase
   2371..2595    +  polyA_signal   bGH poly(A) signal: bovine growth hormone polyadenylation signal
   2599..2620    +  promoter       SV40 promoter (fragment): SV40 enhancer and early promoter
   2641..3069    +  rep_origin     f1 ori (sequence partly withheld): f1 bacteriophage origin of replication; arrow indicates direction of (+) strand synthesis
   3083..3412    +  promoter       SV40 promoter: SV40 enhancer and early promoter
   3479..4270    +  CDS            neo: KKA2_KLEPN - Also known as kan, nptII. Experimental evidence at protein level: Swiss-Prot protein existence level 1. Resistance to kanamycin, neomycin, paromomycin, ribostamycin, butirosin and gentamicin B. From Klebsiella pneumoniae.
   4294..4452    +  CDS            ble (fragment): BLE_KLEPN - Experimental evidence at protein level: Swiss-Prot protein existence level 1. Binding protein with a strong affinity to the bleomycin family of antibiotics. Binds to CL990; an antimitotic-antibiotic compound. From Klebsiella pneumoniae.
   4447..4568    +  polyA_signal   SV40 poly(A) signal: SV40 polyadenylation signal
   4641..4657    -  protein_bind   lac operator: The lac repressor binds to the lac operator to inhibit transcription in E. coli. This inhibition can be relieved by adding lactose or isopropyl-β-D-thiogalactopyranoside (IPTG). lac repressor encoded by lacI
   4665..4695    -  promoter       lac promoter: promoter for the E. coli lac operon
   4710..4731    -  protein_bind   CAP binding site: CAP binding activates transcription in the presence of cAMP. E. coli catabolite activator protein
   4744..4836    -  CDS            lacI (fragment): lac repressor; lacI; The lac repressor binds to the lac operator to inhibit transcription in E. coli. This inhibition can be relieved by adding lactose or isopropyl-β-D-thiogalactopyranoside (IPTG).
   5019..5604    -  rep_origin     ori: high-copy-number ColE1/pMB1/pBR322/pUC origin of replication
   5775..6635    -  CDS            AmpR: β-lactamase; bla; confers resistance to ampicillin, carbenicillin, and related antibiotics
   6636..6740    -  promoter       AmpR promoter: bla
>Addgene plasmid #148756 | pcDNA3.1-MS2-HA-HsNot4_275-575-FFTLtoDAEE_AG | depositor full sequence | sequence record 291204 | Full Sequence
GACGGATCGGGAGATCTCCCGATCCCCTATGGTGCACTCTCAGTACAATCTGCTCTGATGCCGCATAGTT
AAGCCAGTATCTGCTCCCTGCTTGTGTGTTGGAGGTCGCTGAGTAGTGCGCGAGCAAAATTTAAGCTACA
ACAAGGCAAGGCTTGACCGACAATTGCATGAAGAATCTGCTTAGGGTTAGGCGTTTTGCGCTGCTTCGCG
ATGTACGGGCCAGATATACGCGTTGACATTGATTATTGACTAGTTATTAATAGTAATCAATTACGGGGTC
ATTAGTTCATAGCCCATATATGGAGTTCCGCGTTACATAACTTACGGTAAATGGCCCGCCTGGCTGACCG
CCCAACGACCCCCGCCCATTGACGTCAATAATGACGTATGTTCCCATAGTAACGCCAATAGGGACTTTCC
ATTGACGTCAATGGGTGGAGTATTTACGGTAAACTGCCCACTTGGCAGTACATCAAGTGTATCATATGCC
AAGTACGCCCCCTATTGACGTCAATGACGGTAAATGGCCCGCCTGGCATTATGCCCAGTACATGACCTTA
TGGGACTTTCCTACTTGGCAGTACATCTACGTATTAGTCATCGCTATTACCATGGTGATGCGGTTTTGGC
AGTACATCAATGGGCGTGGATAGCGGTTTGACTCACGGGGATTTCCAAGTCTCCACCCCATTGACGTCAA
TGGGAGTTTGTTTTGGCACCAAAATCAACGGGACTTTCCAAAATGTCGTAACAACTCCGCCCCATTGACG
CAAATGGGCGGTAGGCGTGTACGGTGGGAGGTCTATATAAGCAGAGCTCTCTGGCTAACTAGAGAACCCA
CTGCTTACTGGCTTATCGAAATTAATACGACTCACTATAGGGAGACCCAAGCTTGCCACCATGGCTTCTA
ACTTTACTCAGTTCGTTCTCGTCGACAATGGCGGAACTGGCGACGTGACTGTCGCCCCAAGCAACTTCGC
TAACGGGGTCGCTGAATGGATCAGCTCTAACTCGCGATCACAGGCTTACAAAGTAACCTGTAGCGTTCGT
CAGAGCTCTGCGCAGAATCGCAAATACACCATCAAAGTCGAGGTGCCTAAAGTGGCAACCCAGACTGTTG
GTGGTGAAGAGCTTCCTGTAGCCGGATGGAGATCTTACTTAAATATGGAACTAACCATTCCAATTTTCGC
CACGAATTCCGACTGCGAGCTTATTGTTAAGGCAATGCAAGGTCTCCTAAAAGATGGAAACCCGATTCCC
TCGGCCATCGCGGCCAACTCCGGCATCTACGGAGGTGGAGGTGGATCTGGTGGATCTCCTCCACATATGG
CTTACCCATACGATGTTCCAGATTACGCTCCTCCAAAGCTTGGATCCGAATTCCCGGGTCGACTCGAGCC
CATTGACAAACCTTCAGATTCTCTCAGTATAGGGAACGGTGATAATTCCCAGCAGATATCTAACAGTGAT
ACGCCTTCACCACCACCTGGTTTGTCAAAATCCAATCCAGTCATCCCCATCAGTTCATCCAATCACAGTG
CACGGTCCCCTTTTGAAGGGGCAGTAACAGAGTCACAGTCGTTATTCTCAGACAATTTTCGCCATCCCAA
CCCTATCCCAAGTGGGCTTCCTCCTTTCCCCAGCTCCCCACAGACATCCAGTGACTGGCCTACAGCACCA
GAACCACAGAGCCTCTTCACATCAGAAACAATCCCAGTATCATCCTCTACAGACTGGCAAGCAGCTTTTG
GCTTTGGTTCTTCTAAACAACCAGAGGATGACTTGGGTGATGATCCCGCCGATGTCGAGCGAAAAGCCGA
GGCAGACCTGATTGAGAAGGAACTGTCCGTTCAAGACCAACCTTCCCTTTCGCCCACATCTCTTCAGAAC
TCCTCTTCACACACTACAACCGCCAAAGGTCCAGGCTCTGGATTCCTGCATCCTGCTGCAGCTACAAATG
CCAATTCTCTCAATAGTACCTTTTCAGTCTTGCCCCAGAGGTTCCCTCAATTTCAGCAGCACCGAGCGGT
TTATAATTCATTCAGTTTTCCAGGCCAGGCAGCCCGCTATCCTTGGATGGCCTTTCCACGCAATAGCATC
ATGCACTTGAACCACACAGCAAACCCCACCTCAAATAGTAATTTCTTGGACTTGAATCTCCCGCCACAGC
ACAACACAGGTCTGGGAGGGATCCCTGTAGCAGGGGAAGAAGAGGTGAAGGTTTCGACCATGCCACTGTC
AACCTCTTCCCATTCATTACAACAAGGACAGCAGCCTACAAGTCTCCACACTACTGTGGCCTAAGCGGCC
GCCTAGAGGGCCCTATTCTATAGTGTCACCTAAATGCTAGAGCTCGCTGATCAGCCTCGACTGTGCCTTC
TAGTTGCCAGCCATCTGTTGTTTGCCCCTCCCCCGTGCCTTCCTTGACCCTGGAAGGTGCCACTCCCACT
GTCCTTTCCTAATAAAATGAGGAAATTGCATCGCATTGTCTGAGTAGGTGTCATTCTATTCTGGGGGGTG
GGGTGGGGCAGGACAGCAAGGGGGAGGATTGGGAAGACAATAGCAGGCATGCTGGGGATGCGGTGGGCTC
TATGGCTTCTGAGGCGGAAAGAACCAGCTGGGGCTCTAGGGGGTATCCCC
[124 nt withheld, positions 2641-2764]
C
[91 nt withheld, positions 2766-2856]
A
[49 nt withheld, positions 2858-2906]
CCTTTGACGTTGGAGTCCACGTTCTTT
[37 nt withheld, positions 2934-2970]
ACCCTATCTCGGTCTATTCTTTTGATTTATAAGGGATTTTGCCGATTTCGGCCTATTGGTTAAAAAATGA
GCTGATTTAACAAAAATTTAACGCGAATTAATTCTGTGGAATGTGTGTCAGTTAGGGTGTGGAAAGTCCC
CAGGCTCCCCAGCAGGCAGAAGTATGCAAAGCATGCATCTCAATTAGTCAGCAACCAGGTGTGGAAAGTC
CCCAGGCTCCCCAGCAGGCAGAAGTATGCAAAGCATGCATCTCAATTAGTCAGCAACCATAGTCCCGCCC
CTAACTCCGCCCATCCCGCCCCTAACTCCGCCCAGTTCCGCCCATTCTCCGCCCCATGGCTGACTAATTT
TTTTTATTTATGCAGAGGCCGAGGCCGCCTCTGCCTCTGAGCTATTCCAGAAGTAGTGAGGAGGCTTTTT
TGGAGGCCTAGGCTTTTGCAAAAAGCTCCCGGGAGCTTGTATATCCATTTTCGGATCTGATCAAGAGACA
GGATGAGGATCGTTTCGCATGATTGAACAAGATGGATTGCACGCAGGTTCTCCGGCCGCTTGGGTGGAGA
GGCTATTCGGCTATGACTGGGCACAACAGACAATCGGCTGCTCTGATGCCGCCGTGTTCCGGCTGTCAGC
GCAGGGGCGCCCGGTTCTTTTTGTCAAGACCGACCTGTCCGGTGCCCTGAATGAACTGCAGGACGAGGCA
GCGCGGCTATCGTGGCTGGCCACGACGGGCGTTCCTTGCGCAGCTGTGCTCGACGTTGTCACTGAAGCGG
GAAGGGACTGGCTGCTATTGGGCGAAGTGCCGGGGCAGGATCTCCTGTCATCTCACCTTGCTCCTGCCGA
GAAAGTATCCATCATGGCTGATGCAATGCGGCGGCTGCATACGCTTGATCCGGCTACCTGCCCATTCGAC
CACCAAGCGAAACATCGCATCGAGCGAGCACGTACTCGGATGGAAGCCGGTCTTGTCGATCAGGATGATC
TGGACGAAGAGCATCAGGGGCTCGCGCCAGCCGAACTGTTCGCCAGGCTCAAGGCGCGCATGCCCGACGG
CGAGGATCTCGTCGTGACCCATGGCGATGCCTGCTTGCCGAATATCATGGTGGAAAATGGCCGCTTTTCT
GGATTCATCGACTGTGGCCGGCTGGGTGTGGCGGACCGCTATCAGGACATAGCGTTGGCTACCCGTGATA
TTGCTGAAGAGCTTGGCGGCGAATGGGCTGACCGCTTCCTCGTGCTTTACGGTATCGCCGCTCCCGATTC
GCAGCGCATCGCCTTCTATCGCCTTCTTGACGAGTTCTTCTGAGCGGGACTCTGGGGTTCGAAATGACCG
ACCAAGCGACGCCCAACCTGCCATCACGAGATTTCGATTCCACCGCCGCCTTCTATGAAAGGTTGGGCTT
CGGAATCGTTTTCCGGGACGCCGGCTGGATGATCCTCCAGCGCGGGGATCTCATGCTGGAGTTCTTCGCC
CACCCCAACTTGTTTATTGCAGCTTATAATGGTTACAAATAAAGCAATAGCATCACAAATTTCACAAATA
AAGCATTTTTTTCACTGCATTCTAGTTGTGGTTTGTCCAAACTCATCAATGTATCTTATCATGTCTGTAT
ACCGTCGACCTCTAGCTAGAGCTTGGCGTAATCATGGTCATAGCTGTTTCCTGTGTGAAATTGTTATCCG
CTCACAATTCCACACAACATACGAGCCGGAAGCATAAAGTGTAAAGCCTGGGGTGCCTAATGAGTGAGCT
AACTCACATTAATTGCGTTGCGCTCACTGCCCGCTTTCCAGTCGGGAAACCTGTCGTGCCAGCTGCATTA
ATGAATCGGCCAACGCGCGGGGAGAGGCGGTTTGCGTATTGGGCGCTCTTCCGCTTCCTCGCTCACTGAC
TCGCTGCGCTCGGTCGTTCGGCTGCGGCGAGCGGTATCAGCTCACTCAAAGGCGGTAATACGGTTATCCA
CAGAATCAGGGGATAACGCAGGAAAGAACATGTGAGCAAAAGGCCAGCAAAAGGCCAGGAACCGTAAAAA
GGCCGCGTTGCTGGCGTTTTTCCATAGGCTCCGCCCCCCTGACGAGCATCACAAAAATCGACGCTCAAGT
CAGAGGTGGCGAAACCCGACAGGACTATAAAGATACCAGGCGTTTCCCCCTGGAAGCTCCCTCGTGCGCT
CTCCTGTTCCGACCCTGCCGCTTACCGGATACCTGTCCGCCTTTCTCCCTTCGGGAAGCGTGGCGCTTTC
TCATAGCTCACGCTGTAGGTATCTCAGTTCGGTGTAGGTCGTTCGCTCCAAGCTGGGCTGTGTGCACGAA
CCCCCCGTTCAGCCCGACCGCTGCGCCTTATCCGGTAACTATCGTCTTGAGTCCAACCCGGTAAGACACG
ACTTATCGCCACTGGCAGCAGCCACTGGTAACAGGATTAGCAGAGCGAGGTATGTAGGCGGTGCTACAGA
GTTCTTGAAGTGGTGGCCTAACTACGGCTACACTAGAAGAACAGTATTTGGTATCTGCGCTCTGCTGAAG
CCAGTTACCTTCGGAAAAAGAGTTGGTAGCTCTTGATCCGGCAAACAAACCACCGCTGGTAGCGGTTTTT
TTGTTTGCAAGCAGCAGATTACGCGCAGAAAAAAAGGATCTCAAGAAGATCCTTTGATCTTTTCTACGGG
GTCTGACGCTCAGTGGAACGAAAACTCACGTTAAGGGATTTTGGTCATGAGATTATCAAAAAGGATCTTC
ACCTAGATCCTTTTAAATTAAAAATGAAGTTTTAAATCAATCTAAAGTATATATGAGTAAACTTGGTCTG
ACAGTTACCAATGCTTAATCAGTGAGGCACCTATCTCAGCGATCTGTCTATTTCGTTCATCCATAGTTGC
CTGACTCCCCGTCGTGTAGATAACTACGATACGGGAGGGCTTACCATCTGGCCCCAGTGCTGCAATGATA
CCGCGAGACCCACGCTCACCGGCTCCAGATTTATCAGCAATAAACCAGCCAGCCGGAAGGGCCGAGCGCA
GAAGTGGTCCTGCAACTTTATCCGCCTCCATCCAGTCTATTAATTGTTGCCGGGAAGCTAGAGTAAGTAG
TTCGCCAGTTAATAGTTTGCGCAACGTTGTTGCCATTGCTACAGGCATCGTGGTGTCACGCTCGTCGTTT
GGTATGGCTTCATTCAGCTCCGGTTCCCAACGATCAAGGCGAGTTACATGATCCCCCATGTTGTGCAAAA
AAGCGGTTAGCTCCTTCGGTCCTCCGATCGTTGTCAGAAGTAAGTTGGCCGCAGTGTTATCACTCATGGT
TATGGCAGCACTGCATAATTCTCTTACTGTCATGCCATCCGTAAGATGCTTTTCTGTGACTGGTGAGTAC
TCAACCAAGTCATTCTGAGAATAGTGTATGCGGCGACCGAGTTGCTCTTGCCCGGCGTCAATACGGGATA
ATACCGCGCCACATAGCAGAACTTTAAAAGTGCTCATCATTGGAAAACGTTCTTCGGGGCGAAAACTCTC
AAGGATCTTACCGCTGTTGAGATCCAGTTCGATGTAACCCACTCGTGCACCCAACTGATCTTCAGCATCT
TTTACTTTCACCAGCGTTTCTGGGTGAGCAAAAACAGGAAGGCAAAATGCCGCAAAAAAGGGAATAAGGG
CGACACGGAAATGTTGAATACTCATACTCTTCCTTTTTCAATATTATTGAAGCATTTATCAGGGTTATTG
TCTCATGAGCGGATACATATTTGAATGTATTTAGAAAAATAAACAAATAGGGGTTCCGCGCACATTTCCC
CGAAAAGTGCCACCTGACGTC
